>Addgene plasmid #48750 | pGL3 Pro Mut E2 | addgene full sequence | sequence record 448242 | Addgene NGS Result
[124 nt withheld, positions 1-124]
C
[91 nt withheld, positions 126-216]
A
[49 nt withheld, positions 218-266]
CCTTTGACGTTGGAGTCCACGTTCTTT
[37 nt withheld, positions 294-330]
ACCCTATCTCGGTCTATTCTTTTGATTTATAAGGGATTTTGCCGATTTCGGCCTATTGGTTAAAAAATGA
GCTGATTTAACAAAAATTTAACGCGAATTTTAACAAAATATTAACGCTTACAATTTGCCATTCGCCATTC
AGGCTGCGCAACTGTTGGGAAGGGCGATCGGTGCGGGCCTCTTCGCTATTACGCCAGCCCAAGCTACCAT
GATAAGTAAGTAATATTAAGGTACGGGAGGTACTTGGAGCGGCCGCAATAAAATATCTTTATTTTCATTA
CATCTGTGTGTTGGTTTTTTGTGTGAATCGATAGTACTAACATACGCTCTCCATCAAAACAAAACGAAAC
AAAACAAACTAGCAAAATAGGCTGTCCCCAGTGCAAGTGCAGGTGCCAGAACATTTCTCTATCGATAGGT
ACCGAGCTCTTACGCGTGCTAGCCCCGCGGATCCGAGCGTAGCTCTCAGGTTCCGCCCCGCCAGTATGCA
AATGAGGTGGCACTCCGACCAATGGCGCGCGCAGGGGCGGGCTCAGCGCGCGCGGTGCTAGTTTCCACTA
TGTGACAGCGGAGGGCGACGCGGCGGCAGCGGCGCTACTGGGACTAGCGGCTCCGGGCGGCTGCGGCGCA
GGCCGAGCGCACCAAGTGACGGGCCGAGCAAGGGATCTAGAGCAGGGCTCGAGATCTGCGATCTGCATCT
CAATTAGTCAGCAACCATAGTCCCGCCCCTAACTCCGCCCATCCCGCCCCTAACTCCGCCCAGTTCCGCC
CATTCTCCGCCCCATCGCTGACTAATTTTTTTTATTTATGCAGAGGCCGAGGCCGCCTCGGCCTCTGAGC
TATTCCAGAAGTAGTGAGGAGGCTTTTTTGGAGGCCTAGGCTTTTGCAAAAAGCTTGGCATTCCGGTACT
GTTGGTAAAGCCACCATGGAAGACGCCAAAAACATAAAGAAAGGCCCGGCGCCATTCTATCCGCTGGAAG
ATGGAACCGCTGGAGAGCAACTGCATAAGGCTATGAAGAGATACGCCCTGGTTCCTGGAACAATTGCTTT
TACAGATGCACATATCGAGGTGGACATCACTTACGCTGAGTACTTCGAAATGTCCGTTCGGTTGGCAGAA
GCTATGAAACGATATGGGCTGAATACAAATCACAGAATCGTCGTATGCAGTGAAAACTCTCTTCAATTCT
TTATGCCGGTGTTGGGCGCGTTATTTATCGGAGTTGCAGTTGCGCCCGCGAACGACATTTATAATGAACG
TGAATTGCTCAACAGTATGGGCATTTCGCAGCCTACCGTGGTGTTCGTTTCCAAAAAGGGGTTGCAAAAA
ATTTTGAACGTGCAAAAAAAGCTCCCAATCATCCAAAAAATTATTATCATGGATTCTAAAACGGATTACC
AGGGATTTCAGTCGATGTACACGTTCGTCACATCTCATCTACCTCCCGGTTTTAATGAATACGATTTTGT
GCCAGAGTCCTTCGATAGGGACAAGACAATTGCACTGATCATGAACTCCTCTGGATCTACTGGTCTGCCT
AAAGGTGTCGCTCTGCCTCATAGAACTGCCTGCGTGAGATTCTCGCATGCCAGAGATCCTATTTTTGGCA
ATCAAATCATTCCGGATACTGCGATTTTAAGTGTTGTTCCATTCCATCACGGTTTTGGAATGTTTACTAC
ACTCGGATATTTGATATGTGGATTTCGAGTCGTCTTAATGTATAGATTTGAAGAAGAGCTGTTTCTGAGG
AGCCTTCAGGATTACAAGATTCAAAGTGCGCTGCTGGTGCCAACCCTATTCTCCTTCTTCGCCAAAAGCA
CTCTGATTGACAAATACGATTTATCTAATTTACACGAAATTGCTTCTGGTGGCGCTCCCCTCTCTAAGGA
AGTCGGGGAAGCGGTTGCCAAGAGGTTCCATCTGCCAGGTATCAGGCAAGGATATGGGCTCACTGAGACT
ACATCAGCTATTCTGATTACACCCGAGGGGGATGATAAACCGGGCGCGGTCGGTAAAGTTGTTCCATTTT
TTGAAGCGAAGGTTGTGGATCTGGATACCGGGAAAACGCTGGGCGTTAATCAAAGAGGCGAACTGTGTGT
GAGAGGTCCTATGATTATGTCCGGTTATGTAAACAATCCGGAAGCGACCAACGCCTTGATTGACAAGGAT
GGATGGCTACATTCTGGAGACATAGCTTACTGGGACGAAGACGAACACTTCTTCATCGTTGACCGCCTGA
AGTCTCTGATTAAGTACAAAGGCTATCAGGTGGCTCCCGCTGAATTGGAATCCATCTTGCTCCAACACCC
CAACATCTTCGACGCAGGTGTCGCAGGTCTTCCCGACGATGACGCCGGTGAACTTCCCGCCGCCGTTGTT
GTTTTGGAGCACGGAAAGACGATGACGGAAAAAGAGATCGTGGATTACGTCGCCAGTCAAGTAACAACCG
CGAAAAAGTTGCGCGGAGGAGTTGTGTTTGTGGACGAAGTACCGAAAGGTCTTACCGGAAAACTCGACGC
AAGAAAAATCAGAGAGATCCTCATAAAGGCCAAGAAGGGCGGAAAGATCGCCGTGTAATTCTAGAGTCGG
GGCGGCCGGCCGCTTCGAGCAGACATGATAAGATACATTGATGAGTTTGGACAAACCACAACTAGAATGC
AGTGAAAAAAATGCTTTATTTGTGAAATTTGTGATGCTATTGCTTTATTTGTAACCATTATAAGCTGCAA
TAAACAAGTTAACAACAACAATTGCATTCATTTTATGTTTCAGGTTCAGGGGGAGGTGTGGGAGGTTTTT
TAAAGCAAGTAAAACCTCTACAAATGTGGTAAAATCGATAAGGATCCGTCGACCGATGCCCTTGAGAGCC
TTCAACCCAGTCAGCTCCTTCCGGTGGGCGCGGGGCATGACTATCGTCGCCGCACTTATGACTGTCTTCT
TTATCATGCAACTCGTAGGACAGGTGCCGGCAGCGCTCTTCCGCTTCCTCGCTCACTGACTCGCTGCGCT
CGGTCGTTCGGCTGCGGCGAGCGGTATCAGCTCACTCAAAGGCGGTAATACGGTTATCCACAGAATCAGG
GGATAACGCAGGAAAGAACATGTGAGCAAAAGGCCAGCAAAAGGCCAGGAACCGTAAAAAGGCCGCGTTG
CTGGCGTTTTTCCATAGGCTCCGCCCCCCTGACGAGCATCACAAAAATCGACGCTCAAGTCAGAGGTGGC
GAAACCCGACAGGACTATAAAGATACCAGGCGTTTCCCCCTGGAAGCTCCCTCGTGCGCTCTCCTGTTCC
GACCCTGCCGCTTACCGGATACCTGTCCGCCTTTCTCCCTTCGGGAAGCGTGGCGCTTTCTCATAGCTCA
CGCTGTAGGTATCTCAGTTCGGTGTAGGTCGTTCGCTCCAAGCTGGGCTGTGTGCACGAACCCCCCGTTC
AGCCCGACCGCTGCGCCTTATCCGGTAACTATCGTCTTGAGTCCAACCCGGTAAGACACGACTTATCGCC
ACTGGCAGCAGCCACTGGTAACAGGATTAGCAGAGCGAGGTATGTAGGCGGTGCTACAGAGTTCTTGAAG
TGGTGGCCTAACTACGGCTACACTAGAAGAACAGTATTTGGTATCTGCGCTCTGCTGAAGCCAGTTACCT
TCGGAAAAAGAGTTGGTAGCTCTTGATCCGGCAAACAAACCACCGCTGGTAGCGGTGGTTTTTTTGTTTG
CAAGCAGCAGATTACGCGCAGAAAAAAAGGATCTCAAGAAGATCCTTTGATCTTTTCTACGGGGTCTGAC
GCTCAGTGGAACGAAAACTCACGTTAAGGGATTTTGGTCATGAGATTATCAAAAAGGATCTTCACCTAGA
TCCTTTTAAATTAAAAATGAAGTTTTAAATCAATCTAAAGTATATATGAGTAAACTTGGTCTGACAGTTA
CCAATGCTTAATCAGTGAGGCACCTATCTCAGCGATCTGTCTATTTCGTTCATCCATAGTTGCCTGACTC
CCCGTCGTGTAGATAACTACGATACGGGAGGGCTTACCATCTGGCCCCAGTGCTGCAATGATACCGCGAG
ACCCACGCTCACCGGCTCCAGATTTATCAGCAATAAACCAGCCAGCCGGAAGGGCCGAGCGCAGAAGTGG
TCCTGCAACTTTATCCGCCTCCATCCAGTCTATTAATTGTTGCCGGGAAGCTAGAGTAAGTAGTTCGCCA
GTTAATAGTTTGCGCAACGTTGTTGCCATTGCTACAGGCATCGTGGTGTCACGCTCGTCGTTTGGTATGG
CTTCATTCAGCTCCGGTTCCCAACGATCAAGGCGAGTTACATGATCCCCCATGTTGTGCAAAAAAGCGGT
TAGCTCCTTCGGTCCTCCGATCGTTGTCAGAAGTAAGTTGGCCGCAGTGTTATCACTCATGGTTATGGCA
GCACTGCATAATTCTCTTACTGTCATGCCATCCGTAAGATGCTTTTCTGTGACTGGTGAGTACTCAACCA
AGTCATTCTGAGAATAGTGTATGCGGCGACCGAGTTGCTCTTGCCCGGCGTCAATACGGGATAATACCGC
GCCACATAGCAGAACTTTAAAAGTGCTCATCATTGGAAAACGTTCTTCGGGGCGAAAACTCTCAAGGATC
TTACCGCTGTTGAGATCCAGTTCGATGTAACCCACTCGTGCACCCAACTGATCTTCAGCATCTTTTACTT
TCACCAGCGTTTCTGGGTGAGCAAAAACAGGAAGGCAAAATGCCGCAAAAAAGGGAATAAGGGCGACACG
GAAATGTTGAATACTCATACTCTTCCTTTTTCAATATTATTGAAGCATTTATCAGGGTTATTGTCTCATG
AGCGGATACATATTTGAATGTATTTAGAAAAATAAACAAATAGGGGTTCCGCGCACATTTCCCCGAAAAG
TGCCACCTG
Features (pLannotate 1.2.2; 12 found; start..end, strand, type, name):
      1..429     +  rep_origin     f1 ori (sequence partly withheld): f1 bacteriophage origin of replication; arrow indicates direction of (+) strand synthesis
    461..528     -  CDS            lacZα (fragment): LacZα fragment of β-galactosidase; lacZ fragment
    587..635     +  polyA_signal   poly(A) signal: synthetic polyadenylation signal
    649..740     +  misc_feature   pause site: RNA polymerase II transcriptional pause signal from the human α2 globin gene
   1024..1220    +  promoter       SV40 promoter: SV40 early promoter
   1256..2908    +  CDS            luciferase: firefly luciferase; luc+; enhanced luc+ version of the luciferase gene
   2949..3070    -  polyA_signal   SV40 poly(A) signal: SV40 polyadenylation signal
   3093..3161    -  CDS            large T antigen (fragment): large T antigen from SV40 (simian virus 40)
   3177..3309    +  CDS            TcR (fragment): tetracycline efflux protein; tet; confers resistance to tetracycline
   3489..4077    -  rep_origin     ori: high-copy-number ColE1/pMB1/pBR322/pUC origin of replication
   4248..5108    -  CDS            AmpR: β-lactamase; bla; confers resistance to ampicillin, carbenicillin, and related antibiotics
   5109..5213    -  promoter       AmpR promoter: bla
