[The description below was written by a language model from this plasmid's Addgene catalogue record and pLannotate feature annotations shown in this document.]
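Description:
pGL3 Pro Mut E2 is a firefly luciferase reporter plasmid built on the Promega pGL3-Promoter backbone, intended for transfection into mammalian cells to measure transcriptional activity. It is propagated in E. coli through a high-copy ColE1/pUC-type origin and selected with ampicillin via the β-lactamase gene and its native promoter. An f1 phage origin is also present. The sequenced plasmid is 5,239 nt, consistent with a roughly 5 kb backbone carrying a short insert. Small lacZα, tetracycline-resistance and SV40 large T antigen fragments in the annotation are non-functional backbone remnants.

The insert is a mouse Period2 (mPer2) promoter/enhancer fragment spanning -112 to +98 relative to the transcription start site, in which the noncanonical E-box2 element has been replaced with an unrelated hexamer to destroy it. The feature table does not annotate this fragment. It most plausibly sits in the unannotated interval between the upstream pause site and the SV40 early promoter, which corresponds to the cloning region of this backbone. The SV40 promoter then drives the luc+ coding sequence, which is followed by an SV40 polyadenylation signal. The synthetic poly(A) signal and the α2-globin transcriptional pause site upstream of the cloning region suppress read-through transcription from the backbone, lowering background signal.

Because the reporter output depends on how the mPer2 fragment modulates the SV40 promoter, this construct serves as the loss-of-function test for E-box2 as a circadian enhancer, presumably in comparison with a matching wild-type reporter. The depositor notes that minor sequence discrepancies from the mPer2 reference exist but do not affect function.
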