Addgene plasmid #48750: pGL3 Pro Mut E2
Purpose: Expression of luciferase driven by mPer2 promoter fragment containing mutated E-box2 (bases -112 to +98 with respect to transcription start site at +1) and SV40 promoter (backbone)
Depositing lab: Joseph Takahashi. Depositing organization: Northwestern University. Publication: A noncanonical E-box enhancer drives mouse Period2 circadian oscillations in vivo. Yoo SH, Ko CH, Lowrey PL, Buhr ED, Song EJ, Chang S, Yoo OJ, Yamazaki S, Lee C, Takahashi JS. Proc Natl Acad Sci U S A. 2005 Feb 15;102(7):2608-13. Epub 2005 Feb 7. 10.1073/pnas.0409763102 PubMed 15699353.
Backbone
  Vector backbone: pGL3-Promoter
  Backbone manufacturer: Promega
  Backbone size w/o insert (bp): 5010
  Vector type: Luciferase
Growth in bacteria
  Bacterial resistance: Ampicillin, 100 μg/mL
  Growth temperature: 37°C
  Growth strain: DH5alpha
  Copy number: Unknown
Gene/Insert
  Gene/Insert name: mPer2 promoter/enhancer region containing mutated E-box2 (-112 to +98)
  Species: M. musculus (mouse)
  Mutation: Mutated E-box2 sequence from CACGTT to GCTAGT
Terms and licenses: Academic/Nonprofit Terms; Industry Terms: Not Available to Industry
Depositor comments: Minor sequencing discrepancies may exist between the mPer2 promoter reference sequence and Addgene's sequencing results, but do not affect the function of the plasmid.
How to cite: pGL3 Pro Mut E2 was a gift from Joseph Takahashi (Addgene plasmid # 48750 ; http://n2t.net/addgene:48750 ; RRID:Addgene_48750)
