>Addgene plasmid #48750 | pGL3 Pro Mut E2 | addgene partial sequence | sequence record 75628 | RVprimer3 5'-CTAGCAAAATAGGCTGTCCC-3'
TCTCTATCGATAGGTACCGAGCTCTTACGCGTGCTAGCCCCGCGGATCCGAGCGTAGCTCTCAGGTTCCG
CCCCGCCAGTATGCAAATGAGGTGGCACTCCGACCAATGGCGCGCGCAGGGGCGGGCTCAGCGCGCGCGG
TGCTAGTTTCCACTATGTGACAGCGGAGGGCGACGCGGCGGCAGCGGCGCTACTGGGACTAGCGGCTCCG
GGCGGCTGCGGCGCAGGCCGAGCGCACCAAGTGACGGGCCGAGCAAGGGATCTAGAGCAGGGCTCGAGAT
CTGCGATCTGCATCTCAATTAGTCAGCAACCATAGTCCCGCCCCTAACTCCGCCCATCCCGCCCCTAACT
CCGCCCAGTTCCGCCCATTCTCCGCCCCATCGCTGACTAATTTTTTTTATTTATGCAGAGGCCGAGGCCG
CCTCGGCCTCTGAGCTATTCCAGAAGTAGTGAGGAGGCTTTTTTGGAGGCCTAGGCTTTTGCAAAAAGCT
TGGCATTCCGGTACTGTTGGTAAAGCCACCATGGAAGACGCCAAAAACATAAAGAAAGGCCCGGCGCCAT
TCTATCCGCTGGAAGATGGAACCGCTGGAGAGCAACTGCATAAGGCTATGAAGAGATACGCCCTGGTTCC
TGGAACAATTGCTTTTACAGATGCACATATCGAGGTGGACATCACTTACGCTGAGTACTTCGAAATGTCC
GTTCGGTTGGCAGAAGCTATGAAACGATATGGGCTGAATACAAATCACAGAATCGTCGTATGCAGTGAAA
ACTCTCTTCAATTCTTTATGCCGGTGTTGGGCGCGTTATTTATCGGAGTTGCAGTTGCGCCCGCGAACGA
CATTTATAATGAACGTGAATTGCTCAACAGTATGGGCATTTCGCAGCCTACCGTGGTGTTCGTTTCCAAA
AAGGG
