>Addgene plasmid #48750 | pGL3 Pro Mut E2 | depositor partial sequence | sequence record 101486 | mPer2 promoter region (bases -112 to +98 with mutated E-box2)
AGCGTAGCTCTCAGGTTCCGCCCCGCCAGTATGCAAATGAGGTGGCACTCCGACCAATGGCGCGCGCAGG
GGCGGGCTCAGCGCGCGCGGTGCTAGTTTCCACTATGTGACAGCGGAGGGCGACGCGGCGGCAGCGGCGC
TACTGGGACTAGCGGCTCCGGGCGGCTGCGGCGCACGCCGAGCGCACCAAGTGACGGGCCGAGCAAGGG
